>Addgene plasmid #76927 | WNK3 gRNA (BRDN0001145371) | addgene full sequence | sequence record 186778 | Addgene Assembled Sequence
CCCGGGTGCAAAGATGGATAAAGTTTTAAACAGAGAGGAATCTTTGCAGCTAATGGACCTTCTAGGTCTT
GAAAGGAGTGGGAATTGGCTCCGGTGCCCGTCAGTGGGCAGAGCGCACATCGCCCACAGTCCCCGAGAAG
TTGGGGGGAGGGGTCGGCAATTGATCCGGTGCCTAGAGAAGGTGGCGCGGGGTAAACTGGGAAAGTGATG
TCGTGTACTGGCTCCGCCTTTTTCCCGAGGGTGGGGGAGAACCGTATATAAGTGCAGTAGTCGCCGTGAA
CGTTCTTTTTCGCAACGGGTTTGCCGCCAGAACACAGGTAAGTGCCGTGTGTGGTTCCCGCGGGCCTGGC
CTCTTTACGGGTTATGGCCCTTGCGTGCCTTGAATTACTTCCACCTGGCTGCAGTACGTGATTCTTGATC
CCGAGCTTCGGGTTGGAAGTGGGTGGGAGAGTTCGAGGCCTTGCGCTTAAGGAGCCCCTTCGCCTCGTGC
TTGAGTTGAGGCCTGGCCTGGGCGCTGGGGCCGCCGCGTGCGAATCTGGTGGCACCTTCGCGCCTGTCTC
GCTGCTTTCGATAAGTCTCTAGCCATTTAAAATTTTTGATGACCTGCTGCGACGCTTTTTTTCTGGCAAG
ATAGTCTTGTAAATGCGGGCCAAGATCTGCACACTGGTATTTCGGTTTTTGGGGCCGCGGGCGGCGACGG
GGCCCGTGCGTCCCAGCGCACATGTTCGGCGAGGCGGGGCCTGCGAGCGCGGCCACCGAGAATCGGACGG
GGGTAGTCTCAAGCTGGCCGGCCTGCTCTGGTGCCTGGCCTCGCGCCGCCGTGTATCGCCCCGCCCTGGG
CGGCAAGGCTGGCCCGGTCGGCACCAGTTGCGTGAGCGGAAAGATGGCCGCTTCCCGGCCCTGCTGCAGG
GAGCTCAAAATGGAGGACGCGGCGCTCGGGAGAGCGGGCGGGTGAGTCACCCACACAAAGGAAAAGGGCC
TTTCCGTCCTCAGCCGTCGCTTCATGTGACTCCACGGAGTACCGGGCGCCGTCCAGGCACCTCGATTAGT
TCTCGAGCTTTTGGAGTACGTCGTCTTTAGGTTGGGGGGAGGGGTTTTATGCGATGGAGTTTCCCCACAC
TGAGTGGGTGGAGACTGAAGTTAGGCCAGCTTGGCACTTGATGTAATTCTCCTTGGAATTTGCCCTTTTT
GAGTTTGGATCTTGGTTCATTCTCAAGCCTCAGACAGTGGTTCAAAGTTTTTTTCTTCCATTTCAGGTGT
CGTGACGTACGGCCACCATGACCGAGTACAAGCCCACGGTGCGCCTCGCCACCCGCGACGACGTCCCCAG
GGCCGTACGCACCCTCGCCGCCGCGTTCGCCGACTACCCCGCCACGCGCCACACCGTCGATCCGGACCGC
CACATCGAGCGGGTCACCGAGCTGCAAGAACTCTTCCTCACGCGCGTCGGGCTCGACATCGGCAAGGTGT
GGGTCGCGGACGACGGCGCCGCCGTGGCGGTCTGGACCACGCCGGAGAGCGTCGAAGCGGGGGCGGTGTT
CGCCGAGATCGGCCCGCGCATGGCCGAGTTGAGCGGTTCCCGGCTGGCCGCGCAGCAACAGATGGAAGGC
CTCCTGGCGCCGCACCGGCCCAAGGAGCCCGCGTGGTTCCTGGCCACCGTCGGAGTCTCGCCCGACCACC
AGGGCAAGGGTCTGGGCAGCGCCGTCGTGCTCCCCGGAGTGGAGGCGGCCGAGCGCGCCGGGGTGCCCGC
CTTCCTGGAGACCTCCGCGCCCCGCAACCTCCCCTTCTACGAGCGGCTCGGCTTCACCGTCACCGCCGAC
GTCGAGGTGCCCGAAGGACCGCGCACCTGGTGCATGACCCGCAAGCCCGGTGCCTGAACGCGTTAAGTCG
ACAATCAACCTCTGGATTACAAAATTTGTGAAAGATTGACTGGTATTCTTAACTATGTTGCTCCTTTTAC
GCTATGTGGATACGCTGCTTTAATGCCTTTGTATCATGCTATTGCTTCCCGTATGGCTTTCATTTTCTCC
TCCTTGTATAAATCCTGGTTGCTGTCTCTTTATGAGGAGTTGTGGCCCGTTGTCAGGCAACGTGGCGTGG
TGTGCACTGTGTTTGCTGACGCAACCCCCACTGGTTGGGGCATTGCCACCACCTGTCAGCTCCTTTCCGG
GACTTTCGCTTTCCCCCTCCCTATTGCCACGGCGGAACTCATCGCCGCCTGCCTTGCCCGCTGCTGGACA
GGGGCTCGGCTGTTGGGCACTGACAATTCCGTGGTGTTGTCGGGGAAATCATCGTCCTTTCCTTGGCTGC
TCGCCTGTGTTGCCACCTGGATTCTGCGCGGGACGTCCTTCTGCTACGTCCCTTCGGCCCTCAATCCAGC
GGACCTTCCTTCCCGCGGCCTGCTGCCGGCTCTGCGGCCTCTTCCGCGTCTTCGCCTTCGCCCTCAGACG
AGTCGGATCTCCCTTTGGGCCGCCTCCCCGCGTCGACTTTAAGACCAATGACTTACAAGGCAGCTGTAGA
TCTTAGCCACTTTTTAAAAGAAAAGGGGGGACTGGAAGGGCTAATTCACTCCCAACGAAGACAAGATCTG
CTTTTTGCTTGTACTGGGTCTCTCTGGTTAGACCAGATCTGAGCCTGGGAGCTCTCTGGCTAACTAGGGA
ACCCACTGCTTAAGCCTCAATAAAGCTTGCCTTGAGTGCTTCAAGTAGTGTGTGCCCGTCTGTTGTGTGA
CTCTGGTAACTAGAGATCCCTCAGACCCTTTTAGTCAGTGTGGAAAATCTCTAGCAGTACGTATAGTAGT
TCATGTCATCTTATTATTCAGTATTTATAACTTGCAAAGAAATGAATATCAGAGAGTGAGAGGAACTTGT
TTATTGCAGCTTATAATGGTTACAAATAAAGCAATAGCATCACAAATTTCACAAATAAAGCATTTTTTTC
ACTGCATTCTAGTTGTGGTTTGTCCAAACTCATCAATGTATCTTATCATGTCTGGCTCTAGCTATCCCGC
CCCTAACTCCGCCCATCCCGCCCCTAACTCCGCCCAGTTCCGCCCATTCTCCGCCCCATGGCTGACTAAT
TTTTTTTATTTATGCAGAGGCCGAGGCCGCCTCGGCCTCTGAGCTATTCCAGAAGTAGTGAGGAGGCTTT
TTTGGAGGCCTAGGGACGTACCCAATTCGCCCTATAGTGAGTCGTATTACGCGCGCTCACTGGCCGTCGT
TTTACAACGTCGTGACTGGGAAAACCCTGGCGTTACCCAACTTAATCGCCTTGCAGCACATCCCCCTTTC
GCCAGCTGGCGTAATAGCGAAGAGGCCCGCACCGATCGCCCTTCCCAACAGTTGCGCAGCCTGAATGGCG
AATGGG
[124 nt withheld, positions 3367-3490]
C
[91 nt withheld, positions 3492-3582]
A
[49 nt withheld, positions 3584-3632]
CCTTTGACGTTGGAGTCCACGTTCTTT
[37 nt withheld, positions 3660-3696]
ACCCTATCTCGGTCTATTCTTTTGATTTATAAGGGATTTTGCCGATTTCGGCCTATTGGTTAAAAAATGA
GCTGATTTAACAAAAATTTAACGCGAATTTTAACAAAATATTAACGCTTACAATTTAGGTGGCACTTTTC
GGGGAAATGTGCGCGGAACCCCTATTTGTTTATTTTTCTAAATACATTCAAATATGTATCCGCTCATGAG
ACAATAACCCTGATAAATGCTTCAATAATATTGAAAAAGGAAGAGTATGAGTATTCAACATTTCCGTGTC
GCCCTTATTCCCTTTTTTGCGGCATTTTGCCTTCCTGTTTTTGCTCACCCAGAAACGCTGGTGAAAGTAA
AAGATGCTGAAGATCAGTTGGGTGCACGAGTGGGTTACATCGAACTGGATCTCAACAGCGGTAAGATCCT
TGAGAGTTTTCGCCCCGAAGAACGTTTTCCAATGATGAGCACTTTTAAAGTTCTGCTATGTGGCGCGGTA
TTATCCCGTATTGACGCCGGGCAAGAGCAACTCGGTCGCCGCATACACTATTCTCAGAATGACTTGGTTG
AGTACTCACCAGTCACAGAAAAGCATCTTACGGATGGCATGACAGTAAGAGAATTATGCAGTGCTGCCAT
AACCATGAGTGATAACACTGCGGCCAACTTACTTCTGACAACGATCGGAGGACCGAAGGAGCTAACCGCT
TTTTTGCACAACATGGGGGATCATGTAACTCGCCTTGATCGTTGGGAACCGGAGCTGAATGAAGCCATAC
CAAACGACGAGCGTGACACCACGATGCCTGTAGCAATGGCAACAACGTTGCGCAAACTATTAACTGGCGA
ACTACTTACTCTAGCTTCCCGGCAACAATTAATAGACTGGATGGAGGCGGATAAAGTTGCAGGACCACTT
CTGCGCTCGGCCCTTCCGGCTGGCTGGTTTATTGCTGATAAATCTGGAGCCGGTGAGCGTGGGTCTCGCG
GTATCATTGCAGCACTGGGGCCAGATGGTAAGCCCTCCCGTATCGTAGTTATCTACACGACGGGGAGTCA
GGCAACTATGGATGAACGAAATAGACAGATCGCTGAGATAGGTGCCTCACTGATTAAGCATTGGTAACTG
TCAGACCAAGTTTACTCATATATACTTTAGATTGATTTAAAACTTCATTTTTAATTTAAAAGGATCTAGG
TGAAGATCCTTTTTGATAATCTCATGACCAAAATCCCTTAACGTGAGTTTTCGTTCCACTGAGCGTCAGA
CCCCGTAGAAAAGATCAAAGGATCTTCTTGAGATCCTTTTTTTCTGCGCGTAATCTGCTGCTTGCAAACA
AAAAAACCACCGCTACCAGCGGTGGTTTGTTTGCCGGATCAAGAGCTACCAACTCTTTTTCCGAAGGTAA
CTGGCTTCAGCAGAGCGCAGATACCAAATACTGTTCTTCTAGTGTAGCCGTAGTTAGGCCACCACTTCAA
GAACTCTGTAGCACCGCCTACATACCTCGCTCTGCTAATCCTGTTACCAGTGGCTGCTGCCAGTGGCGAT
AAGTCGTGTCTTACCGGGTTGGACTCAAGACGATAGTTACCGGATAAGGCGCAGCGGTCGGGCTGAACGG
GGGGTTCGTGCACACAGCCCAGCTTGGAGCGAACGACCTACACCGAACTGAGATACCTACAGCGTGAGCT
ATGAGAAAGCGCCACGCTTCCCGAAGGGAGAAAGGCGGACAGGTATCCGGTAAGCGGCAGGGTCGGAACA
GGAGAGCGCACGAGGGAGCTTCCAGGGGGAAACGCCTGGTATCTTTATAGTCCTGTCGGGTTTCGCCACC
TCTGACTTGAGCGTCGATTTTTGTGATGCTCGTCAGGGGGGCGGAGCCTATGGAAAAACGCCAGCAACGC
GGCCTTTTTACGGTTCCTGGCCTTTTGCTGGCCTTTTGCTCACATGTTCTTTCCTGCGTTATCCCCTGAT
TCTGTGGATAACCGTATTACCGCCTTTGAGTGAGCTGATACCGCTCGCCGCAGCCGAACGACCGAGCGCA
GCGAGTCAGTGAGCGAGGAAGCGGAAGAGCGCCCAATACGCAAACCGCCTCTCCCCGCGCGTTGGCCGAT
TCATTAATGCAGCTGGCACGACAGGTTTCCCGACTGGAAAGCGGGCAGTGAGCGCAACGCAATTAATGTG
AGTTAGCTCACTCATTAGGCACCCCAGGCTTTACACTTTATGCTTCCGGCTCGTATGTTGTGTGGAATTG
TGAGCGGATAACAATTTCACACAGGAAACAGCTATGACCATGATTACGCCAAGCGCGCAATTAACCCTCA
CTAAAGGGAACAAAAGCTGGAGCTGCAAGCTTAATGTAGTCTTATGCAATACTCTTGTAGTCTTGCAACA
TGGTAACGATGAGTTAGCAACATGCCTTACAAGGAGAGAAAAAGCACCGTGCATGCCGATTGGTGGAAGT
AAGGTGGTACGATCGTGCCTTATTAGGAAGGCAACAGACGGGTCTGACATGGATTGGACGAACCACTGAA
TTGCCGCATTGCAGAGATATTGTATTTAAGTGCCTAGCTCGATACATAAACGGGTCTCTCTGGTTAGACC
AGATCTGAGCCTGGGAGCTCTCTGGCTAACTAGGGAACCCACTGCTTAAGCCTCAATAAAGCTTGCCTTG
AGTGCTTCAAGTAGTGTGTGCCCGTCTGTTGTGTGACTCTGGTAACTAGAGATCCCTCAGACCCTTTTAG
TCAGTGTGGAAAATCTCTAGCAGTGGCGCCCGAACAGGGACTTGAAAGCGAAAGGGAAACCAGAGGAGCT
CTCTCGACGCAGGACTCGGCTTGCTGAAGCGCGCACGGCAAGAGGCGAGGGGCGGCGACTGGTGAGTACG
CCAAAAATTTTGACTAGCGGAGGCTAGAAGGAGAGAGATGGGTGCGAGAGCGTCAGTATTAAGCGGGGGA
GAATTAGATCGCGATGGGAAAAAATTCGGTTAAGGCCAGGGGGAAAGAAAAAATATAAATTAAAACATAT
AGTATGGGCAAGCAGGGAGCTAGAACGATTCGCAGTTAATCCTGGCCTGTTAGAAACATCAGAAGGCTGT
AGACAAATACTGGGACAGCTACAACCATCCCTTCAGACAGGATCAGAAGAACTTAGATCATTATATAATA
CAGTAGCAACCCTCTATTGTGTGCATCAAAGGATAGAGATAAAAGACACCAAGGAAGCTTTAGACAAGAT
AGAGGAAGAGCAAAACAAAAGTAAGACCACCGCACAGCAAGCGGCCGCTGATCTTCAGACCTGGAGGAGG
AGATATGAGGGACAATTGGAGAAGTGAATTATATAAATATAAAGTAGTAAAAATTGAACCATTAGGAGTA
GCACCCACCAAGGCAAAGAGAAGAGTGGTGCAGAGAGAAAAAAGAGCAGTGGGAATAGGAGCTTTGTTCC
TTGGGTTCTTGGGAGCAGCAGGAAGCACTATGGGCGCAGCGTCAATGACGCTGACGGTACAGGCCAGACA
ATTATTGTCTGGTATAGTGCAGCAGCAGAACAATTTGCTGAGGGCTATTGAGGCGCAACAGCATCTGTTG
CAACTCACAGTCTGGGGCATCAAGCAGCTCCAGGCAAGAATCCTGGCTGTGGAAAGATACCTAAAGGATC
AACAGCTCCTGGGGATTTGGGGTTGCTCTGGAAAACTCATTTGCACCACTGCTGTGCCTTGGAATGCTAG
TTGGAGTAATAAATCTCTGGAACAGATTTGGAATCACACGACCTGGATGGAGTGGGACAGAGAAATTAAC
AATTACACAAGCTTAATACACTCCTTAATTGAAGAATCGCAAAACCAGCAAGAAAAGAATGAACAAGAAT
TATTGGAATTAGATAAATGGGCAAGTTTGTGGAATTGGTTTAACATAACAAATTGGCTGTGGTATATAAA
ATTATTCATAATGATAGTAGGAGGCTTGGTAGGTTTAAGAATAGTTTTTGCTGTACTTTCTATAGTGAAT
AGAGTTAGGCAGGGATATTCACCATTATCGTTTCAGACCCACCTCCCAACCCCGAGGGGACCCAGAGAGG
GCCTATTTCCCATGATTCCTTCATATTTGCATATACGATACAAGGCTGTTAGAGAGATAATTAGAATTAA
TTTGACTGTAAACACAAAGATATTAGTACAAAATACGTGACGTAGAAAGTAATAATTTCTTGGGTAGTTT
GCAGTTTTAAAATTATGTTTTAAAATGGACTATCATATGCTTACCGTAACTTGAAAGTATTTCGATTTCT
TGGCTTTATATATCTTGTGGAAAGGACGAAACACCGAGAATAAGGATACTCCGATGGTTTTAGAGCTAGA
AATAGCAAGTTAAAATAAGGCTAGTCCGTTATCAACTTGAAAAAGTGGCACCGAGTCGGTGCTTTTTTAA
GCTTGGCGTAACTAGATCTTGAGACAAATGGCAGTATTCATCCACAATTTTAAAAGAAAAGGGGGGATTG
GGGGGTACAGTGCAGGGGAAAGAATAGTAGACATAATAGCAACAGACATACAAACTAAAGAATTACAAAA
ACAAATTACAAAAATTCAAAATTTTCGGGTTTATTACAGGGACAGCAGAGATCCACTTTGGCGCCGGCTC
GAGGGGG
Features (pLannotate 1.2.2; 29 found; start..end, strand, type, name):
     14..80      +  CDS            small t antigen (fragment): SV40 (simian virus 40) small t antigen
    106..317     +  promoter       EF-1α core promoter: core promoter for human elongation factor EF-1α
    318..1256    +  intron         EF-1α intron A: intron upstream of the start codon of human EF-1α
   1278..1877    +  CDS            PuroR (fragment): puromycin N-acetyltransferase; pac from Streptomyces; confers resistance to puromycin
   1893..2481    +  misc_feature   WPRE: woodchuck hepatitis virus posttranscriptional regulatory element
   2532..2551    +  misc_feature   cPPT/CTS (fragment): central polypurine tract and central termination sequence of HIV-1
   2553..2786    +  LTR            3' LTR (ΔU3): self-inactivating 3' long terminal repeat (LTR) from HIV-1
   2864..2985    +  polyA_signal   SV40 poly(A) signal: SV40 polyadenylation signal
   3025..3160    +  rep_origin     SV40 ori: SV40 origin of replication
   3181..3199    -  promoter       T7 promoter: promoter for bacteriophage T7 RNA polymerase
   3207..3362    +  CDS            lacZα (fragment): LacZα fragment of β-galactosidase; lacZ fragment
   3367..3795    +  rep_origin     f1 ori (sequence partly withheld): f1 bacteriophage origin of replication; arrow indicates direction of (+) strand synthesis
   3848..3952    +  promoter       AmpR promoter: bla
   3953..4813    +  CDS            AmpR: β-lactamase; bla; confers resistance to ampicillin, carbenicillin, and related antibiotics
   4984..5572    +  rep_origin     ori: high-copy-number ColE1/pMB1/pBR322/pUC origin of replication
   5755..5847    +  CDS            lacI (fragment): lac repressor; lacI; The lac repressor binds to the lac operator to inhibit transcription in E. coli. This inhibition can be relieved by adding lactose or isopropyl-β-D-thiogalactopyranoside (IPTG).
   5860..5881    +  protein_bind   CAP binding site: CAP binding activates transcription in the presence of cAMP. E. coli catabolite activator protein
   5896..5926    +  promoter       lac promoter: promoter for the E. coli lac operon
   5934..5950    +  protein_bind   lac operator: The lac repressor binds to the lac operator to inhibit transcription in E. coli. This inhibition can be relieved by adding lactose or isopropyl-β-D-thiogalactopyranoside (IPTG). lac repressor encoded by lacI
   5995..6013    +  promoter       T3 promoter: promoter for bacteriophage T3 RNA polymerase
   6041..6267    +  promoter       RSV promoter: Rous sarcoma virus enhancer/promoter
   6268..6448    +  LTR            5' LTR (truncated): truncated 5' long terminal repeat (LTR) from HIV-1
   6495..6620    +  misc_feature   HIV-1 Ψ: packaging signal of human immunodeficiency virus type 1
   6604..6967    +  CDS            HIV-1 gag (fragment): gag protein from human immunodeficiency virus 1; gag
   7113..7346    +  misc_feature   RRE: The Rev response element (RRE) of HIV-1 allows for Rev-dependent mRNA export from the nucleus to the cytoplasm.
   7723..7749    +  CDS            Rev (fragment): human immunodeficiency virus 1 (HIV-1) Rev protein; rev; enhances nuclear export of unspliced and incompletely spliced viral mRNAs
   7753..7993    +  promoter       U6 promoter: RNA polymerase III promoter for human U6 snRNA
   8023..8098    +  misc_RNA       gRNA scaffold: guide RNA scaffold for the Streptococcus pyogenes CRISPR/Cas9 system
   8154..8271    +  misc_feature   cPPT/CTS: central polypurine tract and central termination sequence of HIV-1
