[The description below was written by a language model from this plasmid's Addgene catalogue record and pLannotate feature annotations shown in this document.]
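Description:
WNK3 gRNA (BRDN0001145371) is a third-generation lentiviral guide RNA plasmid built on the lentiGuide-Puro backbone. It delivers a single CRISPR guide against human WNK3 (also known as PRKWNK3), a kinase gene, and belongs to a human kinome gRNA collection. In bacteria it is maintained at high copy through a ColE1/pUC-type origin and selected with ampicillin via the β-lactamase gene. An f1 origin and remnants of a lac/T7/T3 cloning region are also annotated in the backbone.

The viral portion begins with an RSV promoter fused to a truncated HIV-1 5' LTR, which makes genomic RNA production in packaging cells independent of Tat. This is followed by the Ψ packaging signal with a partial gag sequence and the RRE for Rev-dependent nuclear export. A human U6 RNA polymerase III promoter then drives the WNK3-targeting spacer joined to the Streptococcus pyogenes Cas9 guide scaffold, and a cPPT/CTS element sits downstream to aid nuclear import of the reverse-transcribed genome. A second cassette uses the EF-1α core promoter with its intron A to express puromycin N-acetyltransferase for selection of transduced mammalian cells. WPRE follows to enhance transcript expression. The cassette ends in a ΔU3 self-inactivating 3' LTR, which disables LTR promoter activity after integration. An SV40 polyadenylation signal and SV40 origin lie outside the viral genome.

The plasmid does not encode Cas9, so it is intended for use with a separate Cas9 lentiviral vector or in cell lines that already express Cas9. The guide was designed against two WNK3 reference transcripts. Its typical application is Cas9-directed targeting of WNK3 in human cells, for example for loss-of-function studies.
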