Addgene plasmid #76927: WNK3 gRNA (BRDN0001145371)
Purpose: 3rd generation lentiviral gRNA plasmid targeting human WNK3
Depositing lab: John Doench & David Root. Depositing organization: Broad Institute. Publication: Optimized sgRNA design to maximize activity and minimize off-target effects of CRISPR-Cas9. Doench JG, Fusi N, Sullender M, Hegde M, Vaimberg EW, Donovan KF, Smith I, Tothova Z, Wilen C, Orchard R, Virgin HW, Listgarten J, Root DE. Nat Biotechnol. 2016 Jan 18. doi: 10.1038/nbt.3437. PubMed 26780180.
Backbone
  Vector backbone: lentiGuide-Puro
  Backbone manufacturer: Zhang Lab (Addgene plasmid # 52963)
  Vector type: Mammalian Expression, Lentiviral, CRISPR
  Selectable markers: Puromycin
Growth in bacteria
  Bacterial resistance: Ampicillin, 100 μg/mL
  Growth temperature: 37°C
  Growth strain: DH5alpha
  Copy number: High Copy
Gene/Insert
  Gene/Insert name: WNK3 (alt names: WNK3; NM_001002838.3)
  gRNA/shRNA sequence: AGAATAAGGATACTCCGATG
  Species: H. sapiens (human)
  Entrez Gene: WNK3 (a.k.a. PRKWNK3)
  Promoter: hU6
  Cloning method: Unknown
  Sequencing primers: 5′ U6-F; 3′ pS2-R
Terms and licenses: Academic/Nonprofit Terms; Industry Terms: Not Available to Industry
Depositor comments: The gRNA was designed to target the following Genbank reference sequence(s): NM_001002838.3,NM_020922.4. Note that this plasmid does NOT contain Cas9. It should be used in conjunction with lentiCas9-Blast (Addgene #52962) or otherwise with cell lines already expressing Cas9. Browse the full kinome gRNA library at http://www.addgene.org/pooled-library/broadgpp-human-kinome/ or visit http://www.broadinstitute.org/rnai/public/ for detailed protocols and information.
How to cite: WNK3 gRNA (BRDN0001145371) was a gift from John Doench & David Root (Addgene plasmid # 76927 ; http://n2t.net/addgene:76927 ; RRID:Addgene_76927)
