>Addgene plasmid #76927 | WNK3 gRNA (BRDN0001145371) | depositor partial sequence | sequence record 144387 | Target Sequence
AGAATAAGGATACTCCGATG
