>Addgene plasmid #76927 | WNK3 gRNA (BRDN0001145371) | addgene partial sequence | sequence record 186777 | hU6-F
TAGAAAGTAATAATTTCTTGGGTAGTTTGCAGTTTTAAAATTATGTTTTAAAATGGACTATCATATGCTT
ACCGTAACTTGAAAGTATTTCGATTTCTTGGCTTTATATATCTTGTGGAAAGGACGAAACACCGAGAATA
AGGATACTCCGATGGTTTTAGAGCTAGAAATAGCAAGTTAAAATAAGGCTAGTCCGTTATCAACTTGAAA
AAGTGGCACCGAGTCGGTGCTTTTTTAAGCTTGGCGTAACTAGATCTTGAGACAAATGGCAGTATTCATC
CACAATTTTAAAAGAAAAGGGGGGATTGGGGGGTACAGTGCAGGGGAAAGAATAGTAGACATAATAGCAA
CAGACATACAAACTAAAGAATTACAAAAACAAATTACAAAAATTCAAAATTTTCGGGTTTATTACAGGGA
CAGCAGAGATCCACTTTGGCGCCGGCTCGAGGGGGCCCGGGTGCAAAGATGGATAAAGTTTTAAACAGAG
AGGAATCTTTGCAGCTAATGGACCTTCTAGGTCTTGAAAGGAGTGGGAATTGGCTCCGGTGCCCGTCAGT
GGGCAGAGCG
